Addgene plasmid #141929: TFORF2118
Purpose: Lentiviral vector for overexpressing transcription factor ORFs with unique 24-bp barcodes. Barcodes facilitate identification of transcription factors in pooled screens.
Depositing lab: Feng Zhang. Depositing organization: Broad Institute. Publication: A transcription factor atlas of directed differentiation. Joung J, Ma S, Tay T, Geiger-Schuller KR, Kirchgatterer PC, Verdine VK, Guo B, Arias-Garcia MA, Allen WE, Singh A, Kuksenko O, Abudayyeh OO, Gootenberg JS, Fu Z, Macrae RK, Buenrostro JD, Regev A, Zhang F. Cell. 2023 Jan 5;186(1):209-229.e26. doi: 10.1016/j.cell.2022.11.026. PubMed 36608654.
Backbone
  Vector backbone: pLX_TRC317
  Backbone manufacturer: Broad Institute Genetic Perturbation Platform
  Backbone size w/o insert (bp): 8264
  Vector type: Mammalian Expression, Lentiviral
  Selectable markers: Puromycin
Growth in bacteria
  Bacterial resistance: Ampicillin, 100 μg/mL
  Growth temperature: 37°C
  Growth strain: NEB Stable
  Copy number: High Copy
Gene/Insert
  Gene/Insert name: TBPL1
  Species: H. sapiens (human)
  Insert size (bp): 662
  Entrez Gene: TBPL1 (a.k.a. MGC:8389, MGC:9620, STUD, TLF, TLP, TRF2)
  Promoter: EF1a
  Cloning method: Unknown
  Sequencing primers: 5′ GGGTGGAGACTGAAGTTAGGCCAG; 3′ CACATAGCGTAAAAGGAGCAACATAG
Terms and licenses: Academic/Nonprofit Terms; Industry Terms: Not Available to Industry
Depositor comments: NM_001253676,XM_017011513,NM_004865,ENST00000613034,ENST00000237264 . The transcription factor ORF portion of this plasmid was synthesized by Genewiz. Please test multiple small colonies in case of plasmid recombination. To make this collection available in a timely manner, a portion of this collection was not fully sequenced by Addgene. If an Addgene verified full plasmid sequence is not available, please contact us prior to placing an order to request the full sequence.
How to cite: TFORF2118 was a gift from Feng Zhang (Addgene plasmid # 141929 ; http://n2t.net/addgene:141929 ; RRID:Addgene_141929)
