[The description below was written by a language model from this plasmid's Addgene catalogue record and pLannotate feature annotations shown in this document.]
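Description:
TFORF2118 is a third-generation-style, self-inactivating lentiviral expression plasmid built on the pLX_TRC317 backbone from the Broad Institute Genetic Perturbation Platform, and it belongs to a barcoded library of human transcription factor open reading frames. It is propagated in E. coli through a high-copy ColE1/pUC-type origin with ampicillin selection (AmpR under its own bla promoter). It also retains an f1 origin and remnants of a lac/T7/T3 cloning region outside the viral segment. The depositor notes that the plasmid can recombine.

The transfer cassette starts with an RSV promoter fused to a truncated HIV-1 5' LTR, which drives Tat-independent production of the viral genomic RNA. This is followed by the Ψ packaging signal with a gag fragment, the RRE for Rev-dependent nuclear export, and a cPPT/CTS. The cassette ends in a ΔU3 3' LTR, followed by an SV40 polyadenylation signal. Within the provirus, an SV40 early promoter/origin region drives puromycin N-acetyltransferase for selecting transduced mammalian cells. A separate EF-1α promoter drives constitutive expression of human TBPL1 (TBP-like protein 1, also called TLF, TLP or TRF2), with a WPRE downstream to enhance transcript expression.

The record describes a unique 24-bp barcode linked to each ORF, but the barcode is not annotated in the feature table. It may lie in the short stretch between the ORF and the WPRE, where only a small U6 promoter fragment is called. The annotated TBPL1 coding region is somewhat shorter than the stated insert size, which is consistent with extra flanking sequence. The construct is intended for overexpressing TBPL1 by lentiviral transduction, particularly in pooled screens where barcode sequencing identifies the transcription factor delivered, as in directed differentiation studies.
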