Features (pLannotate 1.2.2; 31 found; start..end, strand, type, name):
      5..231     +  promoter       RSV promoter: Rous sarcoma virus enhancer/promoter
    232..412     +  LTR            5' LTR (truncated): truncated 5' long terminal repeat (LTR) from HIV-1
    459..584     +  misc_feature   HIV-1 Ψ: packaging signal of human immunodeficiency virus type 1
    568..931     +  CDS            HIV-1 gag (fragment): gag protein from human immunodeficiency virus 1; gag
   1077..1310    +  misc_feature   RRE: The Rev response element (RRE) of HIV-1 allows for Rev-dependent mRNA export from the nucleus to the cytoplasm.
   1687..1713    +  CDS            Rev (fragment): human immunodeficiency virus 1 (HIV-1) Rev protein; rev; enhances nuclear export of unspliced and incompletely spliced viral mRNAs
   1720..1743    +  promoter       SV40 promoter (fragment): SV40 early promoter
   1744..1815    +  promoter       SV40 promoter (fragment): SV40 enhancer and early promoter
   1839..1974    +  rep_origin     SV40 ori: SV40 origin of replication
   2020..2616    +  CDS            PuroR (fragment): puromycin N-acetyltransferase; pac from Streptomyces; confers resistance to puromycin
   2665..2782    +  misc_feature   cPPT/CTS: central polypurine tract and central termination sequence of HIV-1
   2847..2913    +  CDS            small t antigen (fragment): SV40 (simian virus 40) small t antigen
   2920..4098    +  promoter       EF-1α promoter: strong constitutive promoter for human elongation factor EF-1α
   4115..4672    +  CDS            TBPL1: TBPL1_HUMAN - Also known as TLF, TLP, TLP21, TRF2, TRP. Experimental evidence at protein level: Swiss-Prot protein existence level 1. Part of a specialized transcription system that mediates the transcription of most ribosomal proteins through the 5'-TCT-3' motif which is a core promoter element at these genes. Seems to also mediate the transcription of NF1. Does not bind the TATA box. From Homo sapiens (Human).
   4688..4741    +  promoter       U6 promoter (fragment): RNA polymerase III promoter for human U6 snRNA
   4783..5371    +  misc_feature   WPRE: woodchuck hepatitis virus posttranscriptional regulatory element
   5422..5441    +  misc_feature   cPPT/CTS (fragment): central polypurine tract and central termination sequence of HIV-1
   5443..5676    +  LTR            3' LTR (ΔU3): self-inactivating 3' long terminal repeat (LTR) from HIV-1
   5754..5875    +  polyA_signal   SV40 poly(A) signal: SV40 polyadenylation signal
   5915..6050    +  rep_origin     SV40 ori: SV40 origin of replication
   6071..6089    -  promoter       T7 promoter: promoter for bacteriophage T7 RNA polymerase
   6097..6252    +  CDS            lacZα (fragment): LacZα fragment of β-galactosidase; lacZ fragment
   6257..6685    +  rep_origin     f1 ori (sequence partly withheld): f1 bacteriophage origin of replication; arrow indicates direction of (+) strand synthesis
   6738..6842    +  promoter       AmpR promoter: bla
   6843..7703    +  CDS            AmpR: β-lactamase; bla; confers resistance to ampicillin, carbenicillin, and related antibiotics
   7874..8462    +  rep_origin     ori: high-copy-number ColE1/pMB1/pBR322/pUC origin of replication
   8645..8737    +  CDS            lacI (fragment): lac repressor; lacI; The lac repressor binds to the lac operator to inhibit transcription in E. coli. This inhibition can be relieved by adding lactose or isopropyl-β-D-thiogalactopyranoside (IPTG).
   8750..8771    +  protein_bind   CAP binding site: CAP binding activates transcription in the presence of cAMP. E. coli catabolite activator protein
   8786..8816    +  promoter       lac promoter: promoter for the E. coli lac operon
   8824..8840    +  protein_bind   lac operator: The lac repressor binds to the lac operator to inhibit transcription in E. coli. This inhibition can be relieved by adding lactose or isopropyl-β-D-thiogalactopyranoside (IPTG). lac repressor encoded by lacI
   8885..8903    +  promoter       T3 promoter: promoter for bacteriophage T3 RNA polymerase
>Addgene plasmid #141929 | TFORF2118 | addgene full sequence | sequence record 415083 | Addgene NGS Result
TTAATGTAGTCTTATGCAATACTCTTGTAGTCTTGCAACATGGTAACGATGAGTTAGCAACATGCCTTAC
AAGGAGAGAAAAAGCACCGTGCATGCCGATTGGTGGAAGTAAGGTGGTACGATCGTGCCTTATTAGGAAG
GCAACAGACGGGTCTGACATGGATTGGACGAACCACTGAATTGCCGCATTGCAGAGATATTGTATTTAAG
TGCCTAGCTCGATACATAAACGGGTCTCTCTGGTTAGACCAGATCTGAGCCTGGGAGCTCTCTGGCTAAC
TAGGGAACCCACTGCTTAAGCCTCAATAAAGCTTGCCTTGAGTGCTTCAAGTAGTGTGTGCCCGTCTGTT
GTGTGACTCTGGTAACTAGAGATCCCTCAGACCCTTTTAGTCAGTGTGGAAAATCTCTAGCAGTGGCGCC
CGAACAGGGACTTGAAAGCGAAAGGGAAACCAGAGGAGCTCTCTCGACGCAGGACTCGGCTTGCTGAAGC
GCGCACGGCAAGAGGCGAGGGGCGGCGACTGGTGAGTACGCCAAAAATTTTGACTAGCGGAGGCTAGAAG
GAGAGAGATGGGTGCGAGAGCGTCAGTATTAAGCGGGGGAGAATTAGATCGCGATGGGAAAAAATTCGGT
TAAGGCCAGGGGGAAAGAAAAAATATAAATTAAAACATATAGTATGGGCAAGCAGGGAGCTAGAACGATT
CGCAGTTAATCCTGGCCTGTTAGAAACATCAGAAGGCTGTAGACAAATACTGGGACAGCTACAACCATCC
CTTCAGACAGGATCAGAAGAACTTAGATCATTATATAATACAGTAGCAACCCTCTATTGTGTGCATCAAA
GGATAGAGATAAAAGACACCAAGGAAGCTTTAGACAAGATAGAGGAAGAGCAAAACAAAAGTAAGACCAC
CGCACAGCAAGCGGCCGCTGATCTTCAGACCTGGAGGAGGAGATATGAGGGACAATTGGAGAAGTGAATT
ATATAAATATAAAGTAGTAAAAATTGAACCATTAGGAGTAGCACCCACCAAGGCAAAGAGAAGAGTGGTG
CAGAGAGAAAAAAGAGCAGTGGGAATAGGAGCTTTGTTCCTTGGGTTCTTGGGAGCAGCAGGAAGCACTA
TGGGCGCAGCGTCAATGACGCTGACGGTACAGGCCAGACAATTATTGTCTGGTATAGTGCAGCAGCAGAA
CAATTTGCTGAGGGCTATTGAGGCGCAACAGCATCTGTTGCAACTCACAGTCTGGGGCATCAAGCAGCTC
CAGGCAAGAATCCTGGCTGTGGAAAGATACCTAAAGGATCAACAGCTCCTGGGGATTTGGGGTTGCTCTG
GAAAACTCATTTGCACCACTGCTGTGCCTTGGAATGCTAGTTGGAGTAATAAATCTCTGGAACAGATTTG
GAATCACACGACCTGGATGGAGTGGGACAGAGAAATTAACAATTACACAAGCTTAATACACTCCTTAATT
GAAGAATCGCAAAACCAGCAAGAAAAGAATGAACAAGAATTATTGGAATTAGATAAATGGGCAAGTTTGT
GGAATTGGTTTAACATAACAAATTGGCTGTGGTATATAAAATTATTCATAATGATAGTAGGAGGCTTGGT
AGGTTTAAGAATAGTTTTTGCTGTACTTTCTATAGTGAATAGAGTTAGGCAGGGATATTCACCATTATCG
TTTCAGACCCACCTCCCAACCCCGAGGGGACCCATGCATTGCATCTCAATTAGTCAGCAACCAGGTGTGG
AAAGTCCCCAGGCTCCCCAGCAGGCAGAAGTATGCAAAGCATGCGTCTCAATTAGTCAGCAACCATAGTC
CCGCCCCTAACTCCGCCCATCCCGCCCCTAACTCCGCCCAGTTCCGCCCATTCTCCGCCCCATGGCTGAC
TAATTTTTTTTATTTATGCAGAGGCCGAGGCCGCCTCGGCCTCTGAGCTATTCCAGAAGTAGTGAGGAGG
CTTTTTTGGAGGCCTAGGCTTTTGCAAAAAGCTTTCTAGAGGTACCACCGGAGCTTACCATGACCGAGTA
CAAGCCCACGGTGCGCCTCGCCACCCGCGACGACGTCCCCAGGGCCGTACGCACCCTCGCCGCCGCGTTC
GCCGACTACCCCGCCACGCGCCACACCGTCGATCCGGACCGCCACATCGAGCGGGTCACCGAGCTGCAAG
AACTCTTCCTCACGCGCGTCGGGCTCGACATCGGCAAGGTGTGGGTCGCGGACGACGGCGCCGCCGTGGC
GGTCTGGACCACGCCGGAGAGCGTCGAAGCGGGGGCGGTGTTCGCCGAGATCGGCCCGCGCATGGCCGAG
TTGAGCGGTTCCCGGCTGGCCGCGCAGCAACAGATGGAAGGCCTCCTGGCGCCGCACCGGCCCAAGGAGC
CCGCGTGGTTCCTGGCCACCGTCGGCGTCTCGCCCGACCACCAGGGCAAGGGTCTGGGCAGCGCCGTCGT
GCTCCCCGGAGTGGAGGCGGCCGAGCGCGCCGGGGTGCCCGCCTTCCTGGAGACCTCCGCGCCCCGCAAC
CTCCCCTTCTACGAGCGGCTCGGCTTCACCGTCACCGCCGACGTCGAGGTGCCCGAAGGACCGCGCACCT
GGTGCATGACCCGCAAGCCCGGTGCCAGTTAACGAATTCTAGATCTTGAGACAAATGGCAGTATTCATCC
ACAATTTTAAAAGAAAAGGGGGGATTGGGGGGTACAGTGCAGGGGAAAGAATAGTAGACATAATAGCAAC
AGACATACAAACTAAAGAATTACAAAAACAAATTACAAAAATTCAAAATTTTCGGGTTTATTACAGGGAC
AGCAGAGATCCACTTTGGCGCCGGCTCGAGGCCTGCAGGTGCAAAGATGGATAAAGTTTTAAACAGAGAG
GAATCTTTGCAGCTAATGGACCTTCTAGGTCTTGAAAGGAGTGGGAATTGGCTCCGGTGCCCGTCAGTGG
GCAGAGCGCACATCGCCCACAGTCCCCGAGAAGTTGGGGGGAGGGGTCGGCAATTGAACCGGTGCCTAGA
GAAGGTGGCGCGGGGTAAACTGGGAAAGTGATGTCGTGTACTGGCTCCGCCTTTTTCCCGAGGGTGGGGG
AGAACCGTATATAAGTGCAGTAGTCGCCGTGAACGTTCTTTTTCGCAACGGGTTTGCCGCCAGAACACAG
GTAAGTGCCGTGTGTGGTTCCCGCGGGCCTGGCCTCTTTACGGGTTATGGCCCTTGCGTGCCTTGAATTA
CTTCCACCTGGCTGCAGTACGTGATTCTTGATCCCGAGCTTCGGGTTGGAAGTGGGTGGGAGAGTTCGAG
GCCTTGCGCTTAAGGAGCCCCTTCGCCTCGTGCTTGAGTTGAGGCCTGGCCTGGGCGCTGGGGCCGCCGC
GTGCGAATCTGGTGGCACCTTCGCGCCTGTCTCGCTGCTTTCGATAAGTCTCTAGCCATTTAAAATTTTT
GATGACCTGCTGCGACGCTTTTTTTCTGGCAAGATAGTCTTGTAAATGCGGGCCAAGATCTGCACACTGG
TATTTCGGTTTTTGGGGCCGCGGGCGGCGACGGGGCCCGTGCGTCCCAGCGCACATGTTCGGCGAGGCGG
GGCCTGCGAGCGCGGCCACCGAGAATCGGACGGGGGTAGTCTCAAGCTGGCCGGCCTGCTCTGGTGCCTG
GCCTCGCGCCGCCGTGTATCGCCCCGCCCTGGGCGGCAAGGCTGGCCCGGTCGGCACCAGTTGCGTGAGC
GGAAAGATGGCCGCTTCCCGGCCCTGCTGCAGGGAGCTCAAAATGGAGGACGCGGCGCTCGGGAGAGCGG
GCGGGTGAGTCACCCACACAAAGGAAAAGGGCCTTTCCGTCCTCAGCCGTCGCTTCATGTGACTCCACGG
AGTACCGGGCGCCGTCCAGGCACCTCGATTAGTTCTCGAGCTTTTGGAGTACGTCGTCTTTAGGTTGGGG
GGAGGGGTTTTATGCGATGGAGTTTCCCCACACTGAGTGGGTGGAGACTGAAGTTAGGCCAGCTTGGCAC
TTGATGTAATTCTCCTTGGAATTTGCCCTTTTTGAGTTTGGATCTTGGTTCATTCTCAAGCCTCAGACAG
TGGTTCAAAGTTTTTTTCTTCCATTTCAGGTGTCGTGAGGCTAGCACCGCCACCATGGATGCAGACAGTG
ATGTTGCATTGGACATTCTAATTACAAATGTAGTCTGTGTTTTTAGAACAAGATGTCATTTAAACTTAAG
GAAGATTGCTTTGGAAGGAGCAAATGTAATTTATAAACGTGATGTTGGAAAAGTATTAATGAAGCTTAGA
AAACCTAGAATTACAGCTACAATTTGGTCCTCAGGAAAAATTATTTGCACTGGAGCAACAAGTGAAGAAG
AAGCTAAATTTGGTGCCAGACGCTTAGCCCGTAGTCTGCAGAAACTAGGTTTTCAGGTAATATTTACAGA
TTTTAAGGTTGTTAACGTTCTGGCAGTGTGTAACATGCCATTTGAAATCCGTTTGCCAGAATTCACAAAG
AACAATAGACCTCATGCCAGTTACGAACCTGAACTTCATCCTGCTGTGTGCTATCGGATAAAATCTCTAA
GAGCTACATTACAGATTTTTTCAACAGGAAGTATCACAGTAACAGGGCCCAATGTAAAGGCTGTTGCTAC
TGCTGTGGAACAGATTTACCCATTTGTGTTTGAAAGCAGGAAAGAAATTTTATAGTAATGAACTAGTCCG
TAACTTGAAAGTATTTCGATTTCTTGGCTTTATATATCTTGTGGAAAGGACGAATACTTGTGTGAGGTTA
GCAGCTCACGCGTTAAGTCGACAATCAACCTCTGGATTACAAAATTTGTGAAAGATTGACTGGTATTCTT
AACTATGTTGCTCCTTTTACGCTATGTGGATACGCTGCTTTAATGCCTTTGTATCATGCTATTGCTTCCC
GTATGGCTTTCATTTTCTCCTCCTTGTATAAATCCTGGTTGCTGTCTCTTTATGAGGAGTTGTGGCCCGT
TGTCAGGCAACGTGGCGTGGTGTGCACTGTGTTTGCTGACGCAACCCCCACTGGTTGGGGCATTGCCACC
ACCTGTCAGCTCCTTTCCGGGACTTTCGCTTTCCCCCTCCCTATTGCCACGGCGGAACTCATCGCCGCCT
GCCTTGCCCGCTGCTGGACAGGGGCTCGGCTGTTGGGCACTGACAATTCCGTGGTGTTGTCGGGGAAATC
ATCGTCCTTTCCTTGGCTGCTCGCCTGTGTTGCCACCTGGATTCTGCGCGGGACGTCCTTCTGCTACGTC
CCTTCGGCCCTCAATCCAGCGGACCTTCCTTCCCGCGGCCTGCTGCCGGCTCTGCGGCCTCTTCCGCGTC
TTCGCCTTCGCCCTCAGACGAGTCGGATCTCCCTTTGGGCCGCCTCCCCGCGTCGACTTTAAGACCAATG
ACTTACAAGGCAGCTGTAGATCTTAGCCACTTTTTAAAAGAAAAGGGGGGACTGGAAGGGCTAATTCACT
CCCAACGAAGACAAGATCTGCTTTTTGCTTGTACTGGGTCTCTCTGGTTAGACCAGATCTGAGCCTGGGA
GCTCTCTGGCTAACTAGGGAACCCACTGCTTAAGCCTCAATAAAGCTTGCCTTGAGTGCTTCAAGTAGTG
TGTGCCCGTCTGTTGTGTGACTCTGGTAACTAGAGATCCCTCAGACCCTTTTAGTCAGTGTGGAAAATCT
CTAGCAGTACGTATAGTAGTTCATGTCATCTTATTATTCAGTATTTATAACTTGCAAAGAAATGAATATC
AGAGAGTGAGAGGAACTTGTTTATTGCAGCTTATAATGGTTACAAATAAAGCAATAGCATCACAAATTTC
ACAAATAAAGCATTTTTTTCACTGCATTCTAGTTGTGGTTTGTCCAAACTCATCAATGTATCTTATCATG
TCTGGCTCTAGCTATCCCGCCCCTAACTCCGCCCATCCCGCCCCTAACTCCGCCCAGTTCCGCCCATTCT
CCGCCCCATGGCTGACTAATTTTTTTTATTTATGCAGAGGCCGAGGCCGCCTCGGCCTCTGAGCTATTCC
AGAAGTAGTGAGGAGGCTTTTTTGGAGGCCTAGGGACGTACCCAATTCGCCCTATAGTGAGTCGTATTAC
GCGCGCTCACTGGCCGTCGTTTTACAACGTCGTGACTGGGAAAACCCTGGCGTTACCCAACTTAATCGCC
TTGCAGCACATCCCCCTTTCGCCAGCTGGCGTAATAGCGAAGAGGCCCGCACCGATCGCCCTTCCCAACA
GTTGCGCAGCCTGAATGGCGAATGGG
[124 nt withheld, positions 6257-6380]
C
[91 nt withheld, positions 6382-6472]
A
[49 nt withheld, positions 6474-6522]
CCTTTGACGTTGGAGTCCACGTTCTTT
[37 nt withheld, positions 6550-6586]
ACCCTATCTCGGTCTATTCTTTTGATTTATAAGGGATTTTGCCGATTTCGGCCTATTGGTTAAAAAATGA
GCTGATTTAACAAAAATTTAACGCGAATTTTAACAAAATATTAACGCTTACAATTTAGGTGGCACTTTTC
GGGGAAATGTGCGCGGAACCCCTATTTGTTTATTTTTCTAAATACATTCAAATATGTATCCGCTCATGAG
ACAATAACCCTGATAAATGCTTCAATAATATTGAAAAAGGAAGAGTATGAGTATTCAACATTTCCGTGTC
GCCCTTATTCCCTTTTTTGCGGCATTTTGCCTTCCTGTTTTTGCTCACCCAGAAACGCTGGTGAAAGTAA
AAGATGCTGAAGATCAGTTGGGTGCACGAGTGGGTTACATCGAACTGGATCTCAACAGCGGTAAGATCCT
TGAGAGTTTTCGCCCCGAAGAACGTTTTCCAATGATGAGCACTTTTAAAGTTCTGCTATGTGGCGCGGTA
TTATCCCGTATTGACGCCGGGCAAGAGCAACTCGGTCGCCGCATACACTATTCTCAGAATGACTTGGTTG
AGTACTCACCAGTCACAGAAAAGCATCTTACGGATGGCATGACAGTAAGAGAATTATGCAGTGCTGCCAT
AACCATGAGTGATAACACTGCGGCCAACTTACTTCTGACAACGATCGGAGGACCGAAGGAGCTAACCGCT
TTTTTGCACAACATGGGGGATCATGTAACTCGCCTTGATCGTTGGGAACCGGAGCTGAATGAAGCCATAC
CAAACGACGAGCGTGACACCACGATGCCTGTAGCAATGGCAACAACGTTGCGCAAACTATTAACTGGCGA
ACTACTTACTCTAGCTTCCCGGCAACAATTAATAGACTGGATGGAGGCGGATAAAGTTGCAGGACCACTT
CTGCGCTCGGCCCTTCCGGCTGGCTGGTTTATTGCTGATAAATCTGGAGCCGGTGAGCGTGGGTCTCGCG
GTATCATTGCAGCACTGGGGCCAGATGGTAAGCCCTCCCGTATCGTAGTTATCTACACGACGGGGAGTCA
GGCAACTATGGATGAACGAAATAGACAGATCGCTGAGATAGGTGCCTCACTGATTAAGCATTGGTAACTG
TCAGACCAAGTTTACTCATATATACTTTAGATTGATTTAAAACTTCATTTTTAATTTAAAAGGATCTAGG
TGAAGATCCTTTTTGATAATCTCATGACCAAAATCCCTTAACGTGAGTTTTCGTTCCACTGAGCGTCAGA
CCCCGTAGAAAAGATCAAAGGATCTTCTTGAGATCCTTTTTTTCTGCGCGTAATCTGCTGCTTGCAAACA
AAAAAACCACCGCTACCAGCGGTGGTTTGTTTGCCGGATCAAGAGCTACCAACTCTTTTTCCGAAGGTAA
CTGGCTTCAGCAGAGCGCAGATACCAAATACTGTTCTTCTAGTGTAGCCGTAGTTAGGCCACCACTTCAA
GAACTCTGTAGCACCGCCTACATACCTCGCTCTGCTAATCCTGTTACCAGTGGCTGCTGCCAGTGGCGAT
AAGTCGTGTCTTACCGGGTTGGACTCAAGACGATAGTTACCGGATAAGGCGCAGCGGTCGGGCTGAACGG
GGGGTTCGTGCACACAGCCCAGCTTGGAGCGAACGACCTACACCGAACTGAGATACCTACAGCGTGAGCT
ATGAGAAAGCGCCACGCTTCCCGAAGGGAGAAAGGCGGACAGGTATCCGGTAAGCGGCAGGGTCGGAACA
GGAGAGCGCACGAGGGAGCTTCCAGGGGGAAACGCCTGGTATCTTTATAGTCCTGTCGGGTTTCGCCACC
TCTGACTTGAGCGTCGATTTTTGTGATGCTCGTCAGGGGGGCGGAGCCTATGGAAAAACGCCAGCAACGC
GGCCTTTTTACGGTTCCTGGCCTTTTGCTGGCCTTTTGCTCACATGTTCTTTCCTGCGTTATCCCCTGAT
TCTGTGGATAACCGTATTACCGCCTTTGAGTGAGCTGATACCGCTCGCCGCAGCCGAACGACCGAGCGCA
GCGAGTCAGTGAGCGAGGAAGCGGAAGAGCGCCCAATACGCAAACCGCCTCTCCCCGCGCGTTGGCCGAT
TCATTAATGCAGCTGGCACGACAGGTTTCCCGACTGGAAAGCGGGCAGTGAGCGCAACGCAATTAATGTG
AGTTAGCTCACTCATTAGGCACCCCAGGCTTTACACTTTATGCTTCCGGCTCGTATGTTGTGTGGAATTG
TGAGCGGATAACAATTTCACACAGGAAACAGCTATGACCATGATTACGCCAAGCGCGCAATTAACCCTCA
CTAAAGGGAACAAAAGCTGGAGCTGCAAGC
