>Addgene plasmid #141929 | TFORF2118 | depositor partial sequence | sequence record 277924 | Insert
ACCGCCACCATGGATGCAGACAGTGATGTTGCATTGGACATTCTAATTACAAATGTAGTCTGTGTTTTTA
GAACAAGATGTCATTTAAACTTAAGGAAGATTGCTTTGGAAGGAGCAAATGTAATTTATAAACGTGATGT
TGGAAAAGTATTAATGAAGCTTAGAAAACCTAGAATTACAGCTACAATTTGGTCCTCAGGAAAAATTATT
TGCACTGGAGCAACAAGTGAAGAAGAAGCTAAATTTGGTGCCAGACGCTTAGCCCGTAGTCTGCAGAAAC
TAGGTTTTCAGGTAATATTTACAGATTTTAAGGTTGTTAACGTTCTGGCAGTGTGTAACATGCCATTTGA
AATCCGTTTGCCAGAATTCACAAAGAACAATAGACCTCATGCCAGTTACGAACCTGAACTTCATCCTGCT
GTGTGCTATCGGATAAAATCTCTAAGAGCTACATTACAGATTTTTTCAACAGGAAGTATCACAGTAACAG
GGCCCAATGTAAAGGCTGTTGCTACTGCTGTGGAACAGATTTACCCATTTGTGTTTGAAAGCAGGAAAGA
AATTTTATAGTAATGAACTAGTCCGTAACTTGAAAGTATTTCGATTTCTTGGCTTTATATATCTTGTGGA
AAGGACGAATACTTGTGTGAGGTTAGCAGCTC
