>Addgene plasmid #141929 | TFORF2118 | depositor partial sequence | sequence record 277925 | Barcode
ATACTTGTGTGAGGTTAGCAGCTC
